>Addgene plasmid #200993 | pTn7-SCOUT13 | addgene full sequence | sequence record 396436 | Addgene NGS Result
GGGCAGGATAGGTGAAGTAGGCCCACCCGCGAGCGGGTGTTCCTTCTTCACTGTCCCTTATTCGCACCTG
GCGGTGCTCAACGGGAATCCTGCTCTGCGAGGCTGGCCGATAAGCTCTGATAACGCAGGAAAGAACATGG
GCAGTTCAACCTGTTGATAGTACGTACTAAGCTCTCATGTTTCACGTACTAAGCTCTCAAGTTTAACGTA
CTAAGCTCTCATGTTTAACGAACTAAACCCTCATGGCTAACGTACTAAGCTCTCATGGCTAACGTACTAA
GCTCTCATGTTTCACGTACTAAGCTCTCATGTTTGAACAATAAAATTAATATAAATCAGCAACTTAAATA
GCCTCTAAGGTTTTAAGTTTTATAAGAAAAAAAAGAATATATAAGGCTTTTAAAGCTTTTAAGGTTTAAC
GGTTGTGGACAACAAGCCAGGGATGTAACGCACTGAGAAGCCCTTAGAGCCTCTCAAAGCAATTTTGAGT
GACACAGGAACACTTAACGGCTGACAACCGGCTGGTAACAGGATTAGCAGAGCGAGGTATGTAGGCGGTG
CTACAGAGTTCTTGAAGTGGTGGCCTAACTACGGCTACACTAGAAGAACAGTATTTGGTATCTGCGCTCT
GCTGAAGCCAGTTACCTTCGGAAAAAGAGTTGGTAGCTCTTGATCCGGCAAACAAACCACCGCTGGTAGC
GGTGGTTTTTTTGTTTGCAAGCAGCAGATTACGCGCAGAAAAAAAGGATCTCAAGAAGATCCTTTGATCT
TTTCTACGGGGTCTGACGCTCAGTGGAACGAAAACTCACGTTAAGGGATTTTGGTCATGAGATTATCAAA
AAGGATCTTCACCTAGATCCTTTTAAATTAAAAATGAAGTTTTAAATCAATCTAAAGTATATATGAGTAA
ACTTGGTCTGACAGTTACCAATGCTTAATCAGTGAGGCACCTATCTCAGCGATCTGTCTATTTCGTTCAT
CCATAGTTGCCTGACTCCCCGTCGTGTAGATAACTACGATACGGGAGGGCTTACCATCTGGCCCCAGTGC
TGCAATGATACCGCGGGACCCACGCTCACCGGCTCCAGATTTATCAGCAATAAACCAGCCAGCCGGAAGG
GCCGAGCGCAGAAGTGGTCCTGCAACTTTATCCGCCTCCATCCAGTCTATTAATTGTTGCCGGGAAGCTA
GAGTAAGTAGTTCGCCAGTTAATAGTTTGCGCAACGTTGTTGCCATTGCTACAGGCATCGTGGTGTCACG
CTCGTCGTTTGGTATGGCTTCATTCAGCTCCGGTTCCCAACGATCAAGGCGAGTTACATGATCCCCCATG
TTGTGCAAAAAAGCGGTTAGCTCCTTCGGTCCTCCGATCGTTGTCAGAAGTAAGTTGGCCGCAGTGTTAT
CACTCATGGTTATGGCAGCACTGCATAATTCTCTTACTGTCATGCCATCCGTAAGATGCTTTTCTGTGAC
TGGTGAGTACTCAACCAAGTCATTCTGAGAATAGTGTATGCGGCGACCGAGTTGCTCTTGCCCGGCGTCA
ATACGGGATAATACCGCGCCACATAGCAGAACTTTAAAAGTGCTCATCATTGGAAAACGTTCTTCGGGGC
GAAAACTCTCAAGGATCTTACCGCTGTTGAGATCCAGTTCGATGTAACCCACTCGTGCACCCAACTGATC
TTCAGCATCTTTTACTTTCACCAGCGTTTCTGGGTGAGCAAAAACAGGAAGGCAAAATGCCGCAAAAAAG
GGAATAAGGGCGACACGGAAATGTTGAATACTCATACTCTTCCTTTTTCAATATTATTGAAGCATTTATC
AGGGTTATTGTCTCATGAGCGGATACATATTTGAATGTATTTAGAAAAATAAACAAATAGGGGTTCCGCG
TACATTTCCCCGAAAAGTGCCACCTGACGTCTAAGAAACCATTATTATCATGACATTAACCTATAAAAAT
AGGCGTATCACGAGGCCCTTTCGTCTAAGCAGACGGTCACAGCTTGTCTGTAAGCGGATGCCGGGAGCAG
ACAAGCCCGTCAGGGCGCGTCAGCGGGTGTTGGCGGGTGTCGGGGCTGGCTTAACTATGCGGCATCAGAG
CAGATTGTACTGAGAGTGCACCATATGCGGTGTGAAATACCGCACAGATGCGTAAGGAGAAAATACCGCA
TCAGGCGCCATTCGCCATTCAGGCTGCGCAACTGTTGGGAAGGGCGATCGGTGCGGGCCTCTTCGCTATT
ACGCCAGCTAGAGGACCAGCCGCGTAACCTGGCAAAATCGGTTACGGTTGAGTAATAAATGGATGCCCTG
CGTAAGCAGGTGTGGGCGGACAATAAAGTCTTAAACTGAACAAAATAGATCTAAACTATGACAATAAAGT
CTTAAACTAGACAGAATAGTTGTAAACTGAAATCAGTCCAGTTATGCTGTGAAAAAGCATACTGGACTTT
TGTTATGGCTAAAGCAAACTCTTCATTTTCTGAAGTGCAAATTGCCCGTCGTATTAAAGAGGGGCGTGGG
GTTCGAGGTCGACGGTATCGATAAGCTAGCTTAATTAGCTGAGCTTGGACTCCTGTTGATAGATCCAGTA
ATGACCTCAGAACTCCATCTGGATTTGTTCAGAACGCTCGGTTGCCGCCGGGCGTTTTTTATTGGTGAGA
ATCCAAGCTAGACTGCGATGAGTGGCAGGGCGGGGCGTAATTTTTTTAAGGCAGTTATTGGTGCCCTTAA
ACGCCTGGGGTAATGACTCTCTAGCTTGAGGCATCAAATAAAACGAAAGGCTCAGTCGAAAGACTGGGCC
TTTCGTTTTATCTGTTGTTTGTCGGTGAACGCTCTCCTGAGTAGGACAAATCCGCCGCTAGGAGCTTGCG
GCCCGGACGATCGAATTGGGGATCTTGAAGTACCTATTCCGAAGTTCCTATTCTCTAGAAAGTATAGGAA
CTTCAGAGCGCTTTTGAAGCTGATGTGCTTAAAAACTTACTCTTAGTTCAGCGATCGGCTCGTTGCCCTG
CGCCGCTCCAAAGCCCGCGACGCAGCGCCGGCAGGCAGAGCAAGTAGAGGGCAGCGCCTGCAATCCATGC
CCACCCGTTCCACGTTGTTATAGAAGCCGCATAGATCGCCGTGAAGAGGAGGGGTCCGACGATCGAGGTC
AGGCTGGTGAGCGCCGCCAGTGAGCCTTGCAGCTGCCCCTGACGTTCCTCATCCACCTGCCTGGACAACA
TTGCTTGCAGCGCCGGCATTCCGATGCCACCCGAAGCAAGCAGGACCATGATCGGGAACGCCATCCATCC
CCGTGTCGCGAAGGCAAGCAGGATGTAGCCTGTGCCGTCGGCAATCATTCCGAGCATGAGTGCCCGCCTT
TCGCCGAGCCGGGCGGCTACAGGGCCGGTGATCATTGCCTGGGCGAGTGAATGCAGAATGCCAAATGCGG
CAAGCGAAATGCCGATCGTGGTCGCGTCCCAGTGAAAGCGATCCTCGCCGAAAATGACCCAAAGCGCGGC
CGGCACCTGTCCGACAAGTTGCATGATGAAGAACACCGCCATCAGGGCGGCGACGACGGTCATGCCCCGG
GCCCACCGGAACGAAGCGAGCGGGTTGAGAGCCTCCCGGCGTAACGGCCGGCGTTCGCCTTTGTGCGACT
CCGGCAAAAGGAAACAGCCCGTCAGGAAATTGAGGCCGTTCAAGGCTGCCGCGGCGAAGAACGGAGCGTG
GGGGGAGAAACCGCCCATCAGCCCACCGAGCACAGGTCCCGCGACCATCCCGAACCCGAAACAGGCGCTC
ATGAAGCCGAAGTGCCGCGCGCGCTCATCGCCATCAGTGATATCGGCAATATAAGCGCCGGCTACCGCCC
CAGTCGCCCCGGTGATGCCGGCCACGATCCGCCCGATATAGAGAACCCAAAGGAAAGGCGCTGTCGCCAT
GATGGCGTAGTCGACAGTGGCGCCGGCCAGCGACACGAGCAAGATTGGCCGCCGCCCGAAACGATCCGAC
AGCGCGCCCAGCACAGGTGCGCAGGCAAATTGCACCAACGCATACAGCGCCAGCAGAATGCCATAGTGGG
CGGTGACGTCGTTCGAGTGAACCAGATCGCGCAGGAGGCCCGGCAGCACCGGCATAATCAGGCCGATGCC
GACAGCGTCGAGCGCGACAGTGCTCAGAATTACGATCAGGGGTATGTTGGGTTTCACGTCTGGCCTCCGG
ACCAGCCTCCGCTGGTCCGATTGAACGCGCGGATTCTTTATCACTGATAAGTTGGTGGACATATTATGTT
TATCAGTGATAAAGTGTCAAGCATGACAAAGTTGCAGCCGAATACAGTGATCCGTGCCGCCCTGGACCTG
TTGAACGAGGTCGGCGTAGACGGTCTGACGACACGCAAACTGGCGGAACGGTTGGGGGTTCAGCAGCCGG
CGCTTTACTGGCACTTCAGGAACAAGCGGGCGCTGCTCGACGCACTGGCCGAAGCCATGCTGGCGGAGAA
TCATACGCATTCGGTGCCGAGAGCCGACGACGACTGGCGCTCATTTCTGATCGGGAATGCCCGCAGCTTC
AGGCAGGCGCTGCTCGCCTACCGCGATGGCGCGCGCATCCATGCCGGCACGCGACCGGGCGCACCGCAGA
TGGAAACGGCCGACGCGCAGCTTCGCTTCCTCTGCGAGGCGGGTTTTTCGGCCGGGGACGCCGTCAATGC
GCTGATGACAATCAGCTACTTCACTGTTGGGGCCGTGCTTGAGGAGCAGGCCGGCGACAGCGATGCCGGC
GAGCGCGGCGGCACCGTTGAACAGGCTCCGCTCTCGCCGCTGTTGCGGGCCGCGATAGACGCCTTCGACG
AAGCCGGTCCGGACGCAGCGTTCGAGCAGGGACTCGCGGTGATTGTCGATGGATTGGCGAAAAGGAGGCT
CGTTGTCAGGAACGTTGAAGGACCGAGAAAGGGTGACGATTGATTGCTCCATTGCTGTTGACAAAGGGAA
TCAGGGGATCTTGAAGTTCCTATTCCGAAGTTCCTATTCTCTAGAAAGTATAGGAACTTCAGAGCGCTTT
TGAAGCTAATTCGAGATCATGCATAATGCCGAATTCGGATCCCAGGCATCAAATAAAACGAAAGGCTCAG
TCGAAAGACTGGGCCTTTCGTTTTATCTGTTGTTTGTCGGTGAACGCTCTCCTGAGTAGGACAAATCCGC
CGTCCGGAGTGAGACCGCAGCTGGCACGACAGGTTTGCCGACTGGAAAGCGGGCAGTGAGCGCAACGCAA
TTAATGTGAGTTAGCTCACTCATTAGGCACCCCAGGCTTTACACTTTATGCTTCCGGCTCGTATGTTGTG
TGGAATTGTGAGCGGATAACAATTTCACACAGGAAACAGCTATGACCATGATTACGCCAAGCTTGCATGC
CTGCAGGTCGACTCTAGAGGATCCCCGGGTACCGAGCTCGAATTCACTGGCCGTCGTTTTACAACGTCGT
GACTGGGAAAACCCTGGCGTTACCCAACTTAATCGCCTTGCAGCACATCCCCCTTTCGCCAGCTGGCGTA
ATAGCGAAGAGGCCCGCACCGATCGCCCTTCCCAACAGTTGCGCAGCCTGAATGGCGAATGGCGCCTGAT
GCGGTATTTTCTCCTTACGCATCTGTGCGGTATTTCACACCGCATATGGTGCACTCTCAGTACAATCTGC
TCTGATGCCGCATAGTTAAGCCAGCCCCGACACCCGCCAACACCCGCTGACGCGCCCTGACGGGCTTGTC
TGCTCCCGGCATCCGCTTACAGACAAGCTGTGACGGTCTCACGCTCTTGGACTCCTGTTGATAGATCCAG
TAATGACCTCAGAACTCCATCTGGATTTGTTCAGAACGCTCGGTTGCCGCCGGGCGTTTTTTATTGGTGA
GAATCCAGGCAATCAATCGTGCTTTCGCGAAGGCCTTGCAGGCCAACCAGATAAGTGAAATCTAGTTCCA
AACTATTTTGTCATTTTTAATTTTCGTATTAGCTTACGACGCTACACCCAGTTCCCATCTATTTTGTCAC
TCTTCCCTAAATAATCCTTAAAAACTCCATTTCCACCCCTCCCAGTTCCCAACTATTTTGTCCGCCCACA
GCGGGGCATTTTTCTTCCTGTTATGTTTGGGCGCTGCATTAATGAATCGGCCAACGCGCGGGGAGAGGCG
GTTTGCGTATTGGGCGCTCTTCCGCTTCCTCGCTCACTGACCCGCTGCGCTCGGTCGTTCGGCTGCGGCG
AGCGGTATCAGGGGATTCCTTAAGGTATACTTTCCGCTGCATAACCCTGCTTCGGGGTCATTATAGCGAT
TTTTTCGGTATATCCATCCTTTTTCGCACGATATACAGGATTTTGCCAAAGGGTTCGTGTAGACTTTCCT
TGGTGTATCCAACGGCGTCAGCC
Features (pLannotate 1.2.2; 27 found; start..end, strand, type, name):
      1..109     +  oriT           oriT: incP origin of transfer
    141..516     +  rep_origin     R6K γ ori: γ replication origin from E. coli plasmid R6K; requires the R6K initiator protein pi for replication
    522..754     -  rep_origin     ori (fragment): high-copy-number ColE1/pMB1/pBR322/pUC origin of replication
    925..1785    -  CDS            AmpR: β-lactamase; bla; confers resistance to ampicillin, carbenicillin, and related antibiotics
   1786..1890    -  promoter       AmpR promoter: bla
   2076..2175    +  misc_feature   bom (fragment): basis of mobility region from pBR322
   2181..2249    -  CDS            lacZα (fragment): LacZα fragment of β-galactosidase; lacZ fragment
   2321..2519    -  mobile_element Tn7R (fragment): mini-Tn7 element (right end of the Tn7 transposon) Tn7
   2523..2547    -  misc_feature   MCS (fragment): pBluescript multiple cloning site
   2568..2662    +  terminator     lambda t0 terminator: transcription terminator from phage lambda
   2672..2701    +  CDS            CmR (fragment): chloramphenicol acetyltransferase confers resistance to chloramphenicol
   2765..2851    +  terminator     rrnB T1 terminator: Escherichia coli rrnB; transcription terminator T1 from the E. coli rrnB gene
   2911..2944    +  protein_bind   FRT (minimal): supports FLP-mediated excision but not integration (Turan and Bode, 2011) FLP recombinase from the Saccharomyces cerevisiae 2μ plasmid
   2988..4187    -  CDS            TcR: tetracycline efflux protein; tetA; confers resistance to tetracycline
   4293..4943    +  CDS            TetR: tetracycline resistance regulatory protein; tetR
   4983..5030    +  protein_bind   FRT: FLP-mediated recombination occurs in the 8-bp core sequence TCTAGAAA (Turan and Bode, 2011). FLP recombinase from the Saccharomyces cerevisiae 2μ plasmid
   5090..5176    +  terminator     rrnB T1 terminator: Escherichia coli rrnB; transcription terminator T1 from the E. coli rrnB gene
   5197..5239    +  CDS            lacI (fragment): lac repressor; lacI; The lac repressor binds to the lac operator to inhibit transcription in E. coli. This inhibition can be relieved by adding lactose or isopropyl-β-D-thiogalactopyranoside (IPTG).
   5252..5273    +  protein_bind   CAP binding site: CAP binding activates transcription in the presence of cAMP. E. coli catabolite activator protein
   5288..5318    +  promoter       lac promoter: promoter for the E. coli lac operon
   5326..5342    +  protein_bind   lac operator: The lac repressor binds to the lac operator to inhibit transcription in E. coli. This inhibition can be relieved by adding lactose or isopropyl-β-D-thiogalactopyranoside (IPTG). lac repressor encoded by lacI
   5379..5435    -  misc_feature   MCS: pUC18/19 multiple cloning site
   5432..5589    +  CDS            lacZα (fragment): LacZα fragment of β-galactosidase; lacZ fragment
   5595..5694    -  misc_feature   bom (fragment): basis of mobility region from pBR322
   5790..5884    +  terminator     lambda t0 terminator: transcription terminator from phage lambda
   5925..6090    -  mobile_element Tn7L: mini-Tn7 element (left end of the Tn7 transposon) Tn7
   6123..6177    -  CDS            lacI (fragment): lac repressor; lacI; The lac repressor binds to the lac operator to inhibit transcription in E. coli. This inhibition can be relieved by adding lactose or isopropyl-β-D-thiogalactopyranoside (IPTG).
