[The description below was written by a language model from this plasmid's Addgene catalogue record and pLannotate feature annotations shown in this document.]
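Description:
pTn7-SCOUT13 is an empty-backbone mini-Tn7 delivery plasmid of the pUC18R6KT-miniTn7 type, derived from pTn7-SCOUT10 and catalogued as a bacterial expression vector. It replicates from the R6K γ origin, which depends on the pi initiator protein supplied in trans, so it is maintained in a pir-116 E. coli host at high copy and behaves as a suicide vector in bacteria lacking pir. Only a fragment of the pUC-type origin is annotated. An incP oriT allows conjugative transfer into recipient strains. The backbone, outside the transposon, carries AmpR (β-lactamase) with its own promoter, and the plasmid is selected with ampicillin and tetracycline.

The transposable segment lies between the Tn7R and Tn7L ends. Within it, a tetracycline resistance cassette, comprising the tetA efflux gene and the divergently oriented tetR regulator, was inserted by Golden Gate assembly at the Esp3I site between two FRT sequences. FLP recombinase can therefore excise the marker after integration. Next to this cassette is a lac promoter/operator with CAP binding site, a pUC18/19 multiple cloning site and a lacZα fragment. This region appears to be the cargo cloning position, possibly allowing blue/white screening, although the record does not say so. Lambda t0 and rrnB T1 terminators flank these modules and insulate them from read-through transcription. No transposase genes are annotated, so transposition functions would have to come from a helper.

The associated publication concerns stable fluorescent markers for tracking synthetic bacterial communities, which suggests the plasmid serves as a tetracycline-selectable chassis for placing such markers in bacterial chromosomes by Tn7 transposition. This construct itself carries no reporter or other insert.
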