Addgene plasmid #200993: pTn7-SCOUT13
Purpose: (Empty Backbone) pLv1-pUC18R6KT-miniTn7-Tc, TcR, ApR
Depositing lab: Philip Poole. Depositing organization: University of Oxford. Publication: Stable, fluorescent markers for tracking synthetic communities and assembly dynamics. Jorrin B, Haskett TL, Knights HE, Martyn A, Underwood TJ, Dolliver J, Ledermann R, Poole PS. Microbiome. 2024 May 7;12(1):81. doi: 10.1186/s40168-024-01792-2. PubMed 38715147.
Backbone
  Vector backbone: pTn7-SCOUT10
  Backbone manufacturer: Philip Poole lab
  Backbone size (bp): 6393
  Modifications to backbone: Clone by Golden Gate a tetracyclin resistant cassette (tetAR) in the Esp3I site between FRT sequences within the mini-Tn7 transposon
  Vector type: Bacterial Expression
Growth in bacteria
  Bacterial resistance: Ampicillin and Tetracycline, 100 & 10 μg/mL
  Growth temperature: 37°C
  Growth strain: EC100D pir-116
  Copy number: High Copy
Gene/Insert
  Cloning method: Restriction Enzyme
Terms and licenses: Academic/Nonprofit Terms; Industry Terms: Not Available to Industry
Depositor comments: Ec100D pir-116 genotype: F- mcrA Δ(mrr-hsdRMS-mcrBC) ϕ80dlacZΔM15 ΔlacX74 recA1 endA1 araD139 Δ(ara, leu)7697 galU galK λ- rpsL nupG pir-116(DHRF) Maintains plasmids at ~250 copies per cell. This strain is naturally resistant to streptomycin
How to cite: pTn7-SCOUT13 was a gift from Philip Poole (Addgene plasmid # 200993 ; http://n2t.net/addgene:200993 ; RRID:Addgene_200993)
